Addgene plasmid #51401: pAM1
Purpose: Expresses truncated version of NLL-MetRS from endogenous MetG promoter
Depositing lab: David Tirrell. Depositing organization: California Institute of Technology. Publication: Identification of secreted bacterial proteins by noncanonical amino acid tagging. Mahdavi A, Szychowski J, Ngo JT, Sweredoski MJ, Graham RL, Hess S, Schneewind O, Mazmanian SK, Tirrell DA. Proc Natl Acad Sci U S A. 2014 Jan 7;111(1):433-8. doi: 10.1073/pnas.1301740111. Epub 2013 Dec 17. PubMed 24347637.
Backbone
  Vector backbone: pQE80 kan
  Modifications to backbone: Insert containing the MetG promoter was inserted into the Nhe1 cut site in the backbone of the pQE80 vector.
Growth in bacteria
  Bacterial resistance: Kanamycin, 50 μg/mL
  Growth temperature: 37°C
  Growth strain: DH10B
  Copy number: High Copy
Gene/Insert
  Gene/Insert name: MetRS
  Species: E coli
  Mutation: L13N, Y260L, H301L; Please note that a truncated version of MetRS is used for pAM1. The extra stop codon was deliberately put in the sequence and shortens the sequence from 677AA to 548AA.
  Entrez Gene: metG (a.k.a. b2114, ECK2107)
  Promoter: MetG
  Cloning method: Restriction Enzyme; 5′ cloning site Nhe1 (unknown if destroyed); 3′ cloning site Nhe1 (unknown if destroyed)
  Sequencing primers: 5′ 3primeUP; 3′ T0term-R
Terms and licenses: Academic/Nonprofit Terms; Industry Terms: Not Available to Industry
How to cite: pAM1 was a gift from David Tirrell (Addgene plasmid # 51401 ; http://n2t.net/addgene:51401 ; RRID:Addgene_51401)
