[The description below was written by a language model from this plasmid's Addgene catalogue record, the feature table of its GenBank file and pLannotate feature annotations shown in this document.]
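Description:
pAM1 is a bacterial expression plasmid built on a kanamycin-resistant pQE80 backbone and designed to produce a mutant E. coli methionyl-tRNA synthetase (MetRS, the metG product) under its own promoter. It replicates in E. coli from a high-copy ColE1/pMB1-type origin and is selected through an aph(3')-Ia kanamycin resistance gene. The sequence also retains a bom site and a rop fragment from pBR322-derived ancestry.

The payload is a genomic-style metG cassette placed at the NheI site of the backbone, downstream of the lambda t0 terminator, so it lies outside the vector's own expression unit. According to the record, transcription comes from the endogenous MetG promoter, which is not separately annotated in the feature table. The enzyme carries the L13N, Y260L and H301L substitutions (the "NLL" variant), and a deliberately introduced stop codon shortens it from 677 to 548 residues. The annotated metG match spans more sequence than the truncated protein would need, and a short fragment of a neighbouring E. coli gene (yehF) follows it, consistent with a chromosomal fragment.

The original pQE80 elements remain. These are the T5 promoter with lac operators, a His-tag coding segment with no gene of interest annotated behind it, a cat gene with a partial promoter, the rrnB T1 terminator, and lacI driven by the lacIq promoter.

The associated publication concerns identifying secreted bacterial proteins by noncanonical amino acid tagging, which suggests the mutant synthetase is used for metabolic labelling of proteins in cells carrying the plasmid. The record does not specify the amino acid analogue. The separate GenBank entry covers only an 830 bp segment containing the His tag and t0 terminator.
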