Features (pLannotate 1.2.2; 19 found; start..end, strand, type, name):
    182..770     -  rep_origin     ori: high-copy-number ColE1/pMB1/pBR322/pUC origin of replication
    877..1692    -  CDS            KanR: aminoglycoside phosphotransferase; aph(3')-Ia; confers resistance to kanamycin in bacteria or G418 (Geneticin®) in eukaryotes
   1806..1850    +  promoter       T5 promoter: bacteriophage T5 promoter for E. coli RNA polymerase, with embedded lac operator
   1858..1874    +  protein_bind   lac operator: The lac repressor binds to the lac operator to inhibit transcription in E. coli. This inhibition can be relieved by adding lactose or isopropyl-β-D-thiogalactopyranoside (IPTG). lac repressor encoded by lacI
   1923..1940    +  CDS            7xHis (fragment): 6xHis affinity tag
   2004..2098    +  terminator     lambda t0 terminator: transcription terminator from phage lambda
   2127..2156    +  misc_feature   MCS (fragment): pBluescript multiple cloning site
   2227..4224    +  CDS            metG: SYM_ECOLI - Experimental evidence at protein level: Swiss-Prot protein existence level 1. Is required not only for elongation of protein synthesis but also for the initiation of all mRNA translation through initiator tRNA(fMet) aminoacylation. From Escherichia coli (strain K12).
   4400..4555    +  CDS            yehF (fragment): YEHF_ECOLI - Also known as dinO, molR From Escherichia coli (strain K12).
   4559..4581    +  misc_feature   MCS (fragment): pBluescript multiple cloning site
   4610..4638    +  promoter       cat promoter (fragment): promoter of the E. coli cat gene encoding chloramphenicol acetyltransferase
   4639..5295    +  CDS            cat: CAT_ECOLX - Experimental evidence at protein level: Swiss-Prot protein existence level 1. This enzyme is an effector of chloramphenicol resistance in bacteria. From Escherichia coli. This protein is used as a marker in many commonly used cloning vectors, such as pACYC184.
   5363..5449    +  terminator     rrnB T1 terminator: Escherichia coli rrnB; transcription terminator T1 from the E. coli rrnB gene
   5472..5489    -  promoter       tet promoter (fragment): E. coli promoter for tetracycline efflux protein gene
   5508..5529    -  protein_bind   CAP binding site: CAP binding activates transcription in the presence of cAMP. E. coli catabolite activator protein
   5542..6624    -  CDS            lacI: lac repressor; lacI; The lac repressor binds to the lac operator to inhibit transcription in E. coli. This inhibition can be relieved by adding lactose or isopropyl-β-D-thiogalactopyranoside (IPTG).
   6625..6702    -  promoter       lacIq promoter: lacI (mutant); In the lacIq allele, a single base change in the promoter boosts expression of the lacI gene about 10-fold.
   6751..6792    +  CDS            rop (fragment): Rop protein, which maintains plasmids at low copy number; rop
   6894..7034    +  misc_feature   bom: basis of mobility region from pBR322
>Addgene plasmid #51401 | pAM1 | addgene full sequence | sequence record 137236 | Addgene NGS sequence
CTTCCGCTTCCTCGCTCACTGACTCGCTGCGCTCGGTCGTTCGGCTGCGGCGAGCGGTATCAGCTCACTC
AAAGGCGGTAATACGGTTATCCACAGAATCAGGGGATAACGCAGGAAAGAACATGTGAGCAAAAGGCCAG
CAAAAGGCCAGGAACCGTAAAAAGGCCGCGTTGCTGGCGTTTTTCCATAGGCTCCGCCCCCCTGACGAGC
ATCACAAAAATCGACGCTCAAGTCAGAGGTGGCGAAACCCGACAGGACTATAAAGATACCAGGCGTTTCC
CCCTGGAAGCTCCCTCGTGCGCTCTCCTGTTCCGACCCTGCCGCTTACCGGATACCTGTCCGCCTTTCTC
CCTTCGGGAAGCGTGGCGCTTTCTCATAGCTCACGCTGTAGGTATCTCAGTTCGGTGTAGGTCGTTCGCT
CCAAGCTGGGCTGTGTGCACGAACCCCCCGTTCAGCCCGACCGCTGCGCCTTATCCGGTAACTATCGTCT
TGAGTCCAACCCGGTAAGACACGACTTATCGCCACTGGCAGCAGCCACTGGTAACAGGATTAGCAGAGCG
AGGTATGTAGGCGGTGCTACAGAGTTCTTGAAGTGGTGGCCTAACTACGGCTACACTAGAAGGACAGTAT
TTGGTATCTGCGCTCTGCTGAAGCCAGTTACCTTCGGAAAAAGAGTTGGTAGCTCTTGATCCGGCAAACA
AACCACCGCTGGTAGCGGTGGTTTTTTTGTTTGCAAGCAGCAGATTACGCGCAGAAAAAAAGGATCTCAA
GAAGATCCTTTGATCTTTTCTACGGGGTCTGACGCTCAGTGGAACGAAAACTCACGTTAAGGGATTTTGG
TCATGGCGTTAAGGGATTTTGGTCATGAATTAATTCTTAGAAAAACTCATCGAGCATCAAATGAAACTGC
AATTTATTCATATCAGGATTATCAATACCATATTTTTGAAAAAGCCGTTTCTGTAATGAAGGAGAAAACT
CACCGAGGCAGTTCCATAGGATGGCAAGATCCTGGTATCGGTCTGCGATTCCGACTCGTCCAACATCAAT
ACAACCTATTAATTTCCCCTCGTCAAAAATAAGGTTATCAAGTGAGAAATCACCATGAGTGACGACTGAA
TCCGGTGAGAATGGCAAAAGTTTATGCATTTCTTTCCAGACTTGTTCAACAGGCCAGCCATTACGCTCGT
CATCAAAATCACTCGCATCAACCAAACCGTTATTCATTCGTGATTGCGCCTGAGCGAGACGAAATACGCG
ATCGCTGTTAAAAGGACAATTACAAACAGGAATCGAATGCAACCGGCGCAGGAACACTGCCAGCGCATCA
ACAATATTTTCACCTGAATCAGGATATTCTTCTAATACCTGGAATGCTGTTTTCCCGGGGATCGCAGTGG
TGAGTAACCATGCATCATCAGGAGTACGGATAAAATGCTTGATGGTCGGAAGAGGCATAAATTCCGTCAG
CCAGTTTAGTCTGACCATCTCATCTGTAACATCATTGGCAACGCTACCTTTGCCATGTTTCAGAAACAAC
TCTGGCGCATCGGGCTTCCCATACAATCGATAGATTGTCGCACCTGATTGCCCGACATTATCGCGAGCCC
ATTTATACCCATATAAATCAGCATCCATGTTGGAATTTAATCGCGGCCTAGAGCAAGACGTTTCCCGTTG
AATATGGCTCATAACACCCCTTGTATTACTGTTTATGTAAGCAGACAGTTTTATTGTTCATGACCATGAC
ATTAACCTATAAAAATAGGCGTATCACGAGGCCCTTTCGTCTTCACCTCGAGAAATCATAAAAAATTTAT
TTGCTTTGTGAGCGGATAACAATTATAATAGATTCAATTGTGAGCGGATAACAATTTCACACAGAATTCA
TTAAAGAGGAGAAATTAACTATGAGAGGATCGCATCACCATCACCATCACGGATCCGCATGCGAGCTCGG
TACCCCGGGTCGACCTGCAGCCAAGCTTAATTAGCTGAGCTTGGACTCCTGTTGATAGATCCAGTAATGA
CCTCAGAACTCCATCTGGATTTGTTCAGAACGCTCGGTTGCCGCCGGGCGTTTTTTATTGGTGAGAATCC
AAGCTAGCTCTAGAGACGTCCGGCCGGAGCTCCACCGCGGTGGCGGCCGCTCTAGAGTCACTTACTTAAC
ATTTTCCCATTTGGTACTATCTAACCCCTTTTCACTATTAAGAAGTAATGCCTACTATGACTCAAGTCGC
GAAGAAAATTCTGGTGACGTGCGCAAACCCGTACGCTAACGGCTCAATCCACCTCGGCCATATGCTGGAG
CACATCCAGGCTGATGTCTGGGTCCGTTACCAGCGAATGCGCGGCCACGAGGTCAACTTCATCTGCGCCG
ACGATGCCCACGGTACACCGATCATGCTGAAAGCTCAGCAGCTTGGTATCACCCCGGAGCAGATGATTGG
CGAAATGAGTCAGGAGCATCAGACTGATTTCGCAGGCTTTAACATCAGCTATGACAACTATCACTCGACG
CACAGCGAAGAGAACCGCCAGTTGTCAGAACTTATCTACTCTCGCCTGAAAGAAAACGGTTTTATTAAAA
ACCGCACCATCTCTCAGCTGTACGATCCGGAAAAAGGCATGTTCCTGCCGGACCGTTTTGTGAAAGGCAC
CTGCCCGAAATGTAAATCCCCGGATCAATACGGCGATAACTGCGAAGTCTGCGGCGCGACCTACAGCCCG
ACTGAACTGATCGAGCCGAAATCGGTGGTTTCTGGCGCTACGCCGGTAATGCGTGATTCTGAACACTTCT
TCTTTGATCTGCCCTCTTTCAGCGAAATGTTGCAGGCATGGACCCGCAGCGGTGCGTTGCAGGAGCAGGT
GGCAAATAAAATGCAGGAGTGGTTTGAATCTGGCCTGCAACAGTGGGATATCTCCCGCGACGCCCCTTAC
TTCGGTTTTGAAATTCCGAACGCGCCGGGCAAATATTTCTACGTCTGGCTGGACGCACCGATTGGCCTGA
TGGGTTCTTTCAAGAATCTGTGCGACAAGCGCGGCGACAGCGTAAGCTTCGATGAATACTGGAAGAAAGA
CTCCACCGCCGAGCTGTACCACTTCATCGGTAAAGATATTGTTTACTTCCTGAGCCTGTTCTGGCCTGCC
ATGCTGGAAGGCAGCAACTTCCGCAAGCCGTCCAACCTGTTTGTTCATGGCTATGTGACGGTGAACGGCG
CAAAGATGTCCAAGTCTCGCGGCACCTTTATTAAAGCCAGCACCTGGCTGAATCATTTTGACGCAGACAG
CCTGCGTTACTACTACACTGCGAAACTCTCTTCGCGCATTGATGATATCGATCTCAACCTGGAAGATTTC
GTTCAGCGTGTGAATGCCGATATCGTTAACAAAGTGGTTAACCTGGCCTCCCGTAATGCGGGCTTTATCA
ACAAGCGTTTTGACGGCGTGCTGGCAAGCGAACTGGCTGACCCGCAGTTGTACAAAACCTTCACTGATGC
CGCTGAAGTGATTGGTGAAGCGTGGGAAAGCCGTGAATTTGGTAAAGCCGTGCGCGAAATCATGGCGCTG
GCTGATCTGGCTAACCGCTATGTCGATGAACAGGCTCCGTGGGTGGTGGCGAAACAGGAAGGCCGCGATG
CCGACCTGCAGGCAATTTGCTCAATGGGCATCAACCTGTTCCGCGTGCTGATGACTTACCTGAAGCCGGT
ACTGCCGAAACTGACCGAGCGTGCAGAAGCATTCCTCAATACGGAACTGACCTGGGATGGTATCCAGCAA
CCGCTGCTGGGCCACAAAGTGAATCCGTTCAAGGCGCTGTATAACCGCATCGATATGAGGCAGGTTGAAG
CACTGGTGGAAGCCTCTAAATGAGAAGTAAAAGCCGCTGCCGCGCCGGTAACTGGCCCGCTGGCAGATGA
TCCGATTCAGGAAACCATCACCTTTGACGACTTCGCTAAAGTTGACCTGCGCGTGGCGCTGATTGAAAAC
GCAGAGTTTGTTGAAGGTTCTGACAAACTGCTGCGCCTGACGCTGGATCTCGGCGGTGAAAAACGCAATG
TCTTCTCCGGTATTCGTTCTGCTTACCCGGATCCGCAGGCACTGATTGGTCGTCACACCATTATGGTGGC
TAACCTGGCACCACGTAAAATGCGCTTCGGTATCTCTGAAGGCATGGTGATGGCTGCCGGTCCTGGCGGG
AAAGATATTTTCCTGCTAAGCCCGATGCCGGTGCTAAACCGGGTCATCAGGTGAAATAATCCCCCTTCAA
GGCGCTGCATCGACAGCGCCTTTTCTTTATAAATTCCTAAAGTTGTTTTCTTGCGATTTTGTCTCTCTCT
AACCCGCATAAATACTGGTAGCATCTGCATTCAACTGGATAAAATTACAGGGATGCAGAATGAGACACTT
TATCTATCAGGACGAAAAATCACATAAATTCAGGGCAGTTGAGCAACAGGGAAACGAGTTGCATATCAGT
TGGGGAAAAGTTGGCACCAAAGGGCAAAGCCAGATAAAAAGTTTTTCAGATGCTGCGGCAGCGGCAAAAG
CGGAGCCCACCTCGAGGGGGGGCCCGGTACCCGGCCGGACGTCTCTAGAGCTAGCTTGGCGAGATTTTCA
GGAGCTAAGGAAGCTAAAATGGAGAAAAAAATCACTGGATATACCACCGTTGATATATCCCAATGGCATC
GTAAAGAACATTTTGAGGCATTTCAGTCAGTTGCTCAATGTACCTATAACCAGACCGTTCAGCTGGATAT
TACGGCCTTTTTAAAGACCGTAAAGAAAAATAAGCACAAGTTTTATCCGGCCTTTATTCACATTCTTGCC
CGCCTGATGAATGCTCATCCGGAATTTCGTATGGCAATGAAAGACGGTGAGCTGGTGATATGGGATAGTG
TTCACCCTTGTTACACCGTTTTCCATGAGCAAACTGAAACGTTTTCATCGCTCTGGAGTGAATACCACGA
CGATTTCCGGCAGTTTCTACACATATATTCGCAAGATGTGGCGTGTTACGGTGAAAACCTGGCCTATTTC
CCTAAAGGGTTTATTGAGAATATGTTTTTCGTCTCAGCCAATCCCTGGGTGAGTTTCACCAGTTTTGATT
TAAACGTGGCCAATATGGACAACTTCTTCGCCCCCGTTTTCACCATGGGCAAATATTATACGCAAGGCGA
CAAGGTGCTGATGCCGCTGGCGATTCAGGTTCATCATGCCGTTTGTGATGGCTTCCATGTCGGCAGAATG
CTTAATGAATTACAACAGTACTGCGATGAGTGGCAGGGCGGGGCGTAATTTTTTTAAGGCAGTTATTGGT
GCCCTTAAACGCCTGGGGTAATGACTCTCTAGCTTGAGGCATCAAATAAAACGAAAGGCTCAGTCGAAAG
ACTGGGCCTTTCGTTTTATCTGTTGTTTGTCGGTGAACGCTCTCCTGAGTAGGACAAATCCGCCCTCTAG
ATTACGTGCAGTCGATGATAAGCTGTCAAACATGAGAATTGTGCCTAATGAGTGAGCTAACTTACATTAA
TTGCGTTGCGCTCACTGCCCGCTTTCCAGTCGGGAAACCTGTCGTGCCAGCTGCATTAATGAATCGGCCA
ACGCGCGGGGAGAGGCGGTTTGCGTATTGGGCGCCAGGGTGGTTTTTCTTTTCACCAGTGAGACGGGCAA
CAGCTGATTGCCCTTCACCGCCTGGCCCTGAGAGAGTTGCAGCAAGCGGTCCACGCTGGTTTGCCCCAGC
AGGCGAAAATCCTGTTTGATGGTGGTTAACGGCGGGATATAACATGAGCTGTCTTCGGTATCGTCGTATC
CCACTACCGAGATATCCGCACCAACGCGCAGCCCGGACTCGGTAATGGCGCGCATTGCGCCCAGCGCCAT
CTGATCGTTGGCAACCAGCATCGCAGTGGGAACGATGCCCTCATTCAGCATTTGCATGGTTTGTTGAAAA
CCGGACATGGCACTCCAGTCGCCTTCCCGTTCCGCTATCGGCTGAATTTGATTGCGAGTGAGATATTTAT
GCCAGCCAGCCAGACGCAGACGCGCCGAGACAGAACTTAATGGGCCCGCTAACAGCGCGATTTGCTGGTG
ACCCAATGCGACCAGATGCTCCACGCCCAGTCGCGTACCGTCTTCATGGGAGAAAATAATACTGTTGATG
GGTGTCTGGTCAGAGACATCAAGAAATAACGCCGGAACATTAGTGCAGGCAGCTTCCACAGCAATGGCAT
CCTGGTCATCCAGCGGATAGTTAATGATCAGCCCACTGACGCGTTGCGCGAGAAGATTGTGCACCGCCGC
TTTACAGGCTTCGACGCCGCTTCGTTCTACCATCGACACCACCACGCTGGCACCCAGTTGATCGGCGCGA
GATTTAATCGCCGCGACAATTTGCGACGGCGCGTGCAGGGCCAGACTGGAGGTGGCAACGCCAATCAGCA
ACGACTGTTTGCCCGCCAGTTGTTGTGCCACGCGGTTGGGAATGTAATTCAGCTCCGCCATCGCCGCTTC
CACTTTTTCCCGCGTTTTCGCAGAAACGTGGCTGGCCTGGTTCACCACGCGGGAAACGGTCTGATAAGAG
ACACCGGCATACTCTGCGACATCGTATAACGTTACTGGTTTCACATTCACCACCCTGAATTGACTCTCTT
CCGGGCGCTATCATGCCATACCGCGAAAGGTTTTGCACCATTCGATGGTGTCGGAATTTCGGGCAGCGTT
GGGTCCTGGCCACGGGTGCGCATGATCTAGAGCTGCCTCGCGCGTTTCGGTGATGACGGTGAAAACCTCT
GACACATGCAGCTCCCGGAGACGGTCACAGCTTGTCTGTAAGCGGATGCCGGGAGCAGACAAGCCCGTCA
GGGCGCGTCAGCGGGTGTTGGCGGGTGTCGGGGCGCAGCCATGACCCAGTCACGTAGCGATAGCGGAGTG
TATACTGGCTTAACTATGCGGCATCAGAGCAGATTGTACTGAGAGTGCACCATATGCGGTGTGAAATACC
GCACAGATGCGTAAGGAGAAAATACCGCATCAGGCGCT
