LOCUS       Exported 830 bp ds-DNA linear SYN 18-MAY-2021
DEFINITION  Expresses truncated version of NLL-MetRS from endogenous MetG
            promoter.
ACCESSION   .
VERSION     .
KEYWORDS    pAM1
SOURCE      synthetic DNA construct
  ORGANISM  synthetic DNA construct
REFERENCE   1 (bases 1 to 830)
  AUTHORS   Mahdavi A, Szychowski J, Ngo JT, Sweredoski MJ, Graham RL, Hess S,
            Schneewind O, Mazmanian SK, Tirrell DA
  TITLE     Identification of secreted bacterial proteins by noncanonical amino
            acid tagging.
  JOURNAL   Proc Natl Acad Sci U S A. 2014 Jan 7;111(1):433-8. doi:
            10.1073/pnas.1301740111. Epub 2013 Dec 17.
  PUBMED    24347637
REFERENCE   2 (bases 1 to 830)
  AUTHORS   .
  TITLE     Direct Submission
  JOURNAL   Exported May 18, 2021 from SnapGene Server 1.1.58
            http://www.snapgene.com
FEATURES             Location/Qualifiers
     source          1..830
                     /organism="synthetic DNA construct"
                     /mol_type="other DNA"
     CDS             8..25
                     /codon_start=1
                     /product="6xHis affinity tag"
                     /label=6xHis
                     /translation="HHHHHH"
     terminator      89..183
                     /label=lambda t0 terminator
                     /note="transcription terminator from phage lambda"
ORIGIN
        1 aggatcgcat caccatcacc atcacggatc cgcatgcgag ctcggtaccc cgggtcgacc
       61 tgcagccaag cttaattagc tgagcttgga ctcctgttga tagatccagt aatgacctca
      121 gaactccatc tggatttgtt cagaacgctc ggttgccgcc gggcgttttt tattggtgag
      181 aatccaagct agctctagag acgtccggcc ggagctccac cgcggtggcg gccgctctag
      241 agtcacttac ttaacatttt cccatttggt actatctaac cccttttcac tattaagaag
      301 taatgcctac tatgactcaa gtcgcgaaga aaattctggt gacgtgcgca aacccgtacg
      361 ctaacggctc aatccacctc ggccatatgc tggagcacat ccaggctgat gtctgggtcc
      421 gttaccagcg aatgcgcggc cacgaggtca acttcatctg cgccgacgat gcccacggta
      481 caccgatcat gctgaaagct cagcagcttg gtatcacccc ggagcagatg attggcgaaa
      541 tgagtcagga gcatcagact gatttcgcag gctttaacat cagctatgac aactatcact
      601 cgacgcacag cgaagagaac cgccagttgt cagaacttat ctactctcgc ctgaaagaaa
      661 acggttttat taaaaaccgc accatctctc agctgtacga tccggaaaaa ggcatgttcc
      721 tgccggaccg ttttgtgaaa ggcacctgcc cgaaatgtaa atccccggat caatacggcg
      781 ataactgcga agtctgcggc gcgacctaca gcccgactga actgatcgag
//
