>Addgene plasmid #51401 | pAM1 | depositor partial sequence | sequence record 78298 | NLL-MetRS coding sequence
ATGACTCAAGTCGCGAAGAAAATTCTGGTGACGTGCGCAAACCCGTACGCTAACGGCTCAATCCACCTCG
GCCATATGCTGGAGCACATCCAGGCTGATGTCTGGGTCCGTTACCAGCGAATGCGCGGCCACGAGGTCAA
CTTCATCTGCGCCGACGATGCCCACGGTACACCGATCATGCTGAAAGCTCAGCAGCTTGGTATCACCCCG
GAGCAGATGATTGGCGAAATGAGTCAGGAGCATCAGACTGATTTCGCAGGCTTTAACATCAGCTATGACA
ACTATCACTCGACGCACAGCGAAGAGAACCGCCAGTTGTCAGAACTTATCTACTCTCGCCTGAAAGAAAA
CGGTTTTATTAAAAACCGCACCATCTCTCAGCTGTACGATCCGGAAAAAGGCATGTTCCTGCCGGACCGT
TTTGTGAAAGGCACCTGCCCGAAATGTAAATCCCCGGATCAATACGGCGATAACTGCGAAGTCTGCGGCG
CGACCTACAGCCCGACTGAACTGATCGAGCCGAAATCGGTGGTTTCTGGCGCTACGCCGGTAATGCGTGA
TTCTGAACACTTCTTCTTTGATCTGCCCTCTTTCAGCGAAATGTTGCAGGCATGGACCCGCAGCGGTGCG
TTGCAGGAGCAGGTGGCAAATAAAATGCAGGAGTGGTTTGAATCTGGCCTGCAACAGTGGGATATCTCCC
GCGACGCCCCTTACTTCGGTTTTGAAATTCCGAACGCGCCGGGCAAATATTTCTACGTCTGGCTGGACGC
ACCGATTGGCCTGATGGGTTCTTTCAAGAATCTGTGCGACAAGCGCGGCGACAGCGTAAGCTTCGATGAA
TACTGGAAGAAAGACTCCACCGCCGAGCTGTACCACTTCATCGGTAAAGATATTGTTTACTTCCTGAGCC
TGTTCTGGCCTGCCATGCTGGAAGGCAGCAACTTCCGCAAGCCGTCCAACCTGTTTGTTCATGGCTATGT
GACGGTGAACGGCGCAAAGATGTCCAAGTCTCGCGGCACCTTTATTAAAGCCAGCACCTGGCTGAATCAT
TTTGACGCAGACAGCCTGCGTTACTACTACACTGCGAAACTCTCTTCGCGCATTGATGATATCGATCTCA
ACCTGGAAGATTTCGTTCAGCGTGTGAATGCCGATATCGTTAACAAAGTGGTTAACCTGGCCTCCCGTAA
TGCGGGCTTTATCAACAAGCGTTTTGACGGCGTGCTGGCAAGCGAACTGGCTGACCCGCAGTTGTACAAA
ACCTTCACTGATGCCGCTGAAGTGATTGGTGAAGCGTGGGAAAGCCGTGAATTTGGTAAAGCCGTGCGCG
AAATCATGGCGCTGGCTGATCTGGCTAACCGCTATGTCGATGAACAGGCTCCGTGGGTGGTGGCGAAACA
GGAAGGCCGCGATGCCGACCTGCAGGCAATTTGCTCAATGGGCATCAACCTGTTCCGCGTGCTGATGACT
TACCTGAAGCCGGTACTGCCGAAACTGACCGAGCGTGCAGAAGCATTCCTCAATACGGAACTGACCTGGG
ATGGTATCCAGCAACCGCTGCTGGGCCACAAAGTGAATCCGTTCAAGGCGCTGTATAACCGCATCGATAT
GAGGCAGGTTGAAGCACTGGTGGAAGCCTCTAAATGA
