>Addgene plasmid #51401 | pAM1 | addgene partial sequence | sequence record 81108 | 3primeUP (3'UP) 5'-GGCGTATCACGAGGCCC-3'
TTTATTTGCTTTGTGAGCGGATAACAATTATAATAGATTCAATTGTGAGCGGATAACAATTTCACACAGA
ATTCATTAAAGAGGAGAAATTAACTATGAGAGGATCGCATCACCATCACCATCACGGATCCGCATGCGAG
CTCGGTACCCCGGGTCGACCTGCAGCCAAGCTTAATTAGCTGAGCTTGGACTCCTGTTGATAGATCCAGT
AATGACCTCAGAACTCCATCTGGATTTGTTCAGAACGCTCGGTTGCCGCCGGGCGTTTTTTATTGGTGAG
AATCCAAGCTAGCTCTAGAGACGTCCGGCCGGAGCTCCACCGCGGTGGCGGCCGCTCTAGAGTCACTTAC
TTAACATTTTCCCATTTGGTACTATCTAACCCCTTTTCACTATTAAGAAGTAATGCCTACTATGACTCAA
GTCGCGAAGAAAATTCTGGTGACGTGCGCAAACCCGTACGCTAACGGCTCAATCCACCTCGGCCATATGC
TGGAGCACATCCAGGCTGATGTCTGGGTCCGTTACCAGCGAATGCGCGGCCACGAGGTCAACTTCATCTG
CGCCGACGATGCCCACGGTACACCGATCATGCTGAAAGCTCAGCAGCTTGGTATCACCCCGGAGCAGATG
ATTGGCGAAATGAGTCAGGAGCATCAGACTGATTTCGCAGGCTTTAACATCAGCTATGACAACTATCACT
CGACGCACAGCGAAGAGAACCGCCAGTTGTCAGAACTTATCTACTCTCGCCTGAAAGAAAACGGTTTTAT
TAAAAACCGCACCATCTCTCAGCTGTACGATCCGGAAAAAGGCATGTTCCTGCCGGACCGTTTTGTGAAA
GGCACCTGCCCGAAATGTAAATCCCCGGATCAATACGGCGATAACTGCGAAGTCTGCGGCGCGACCTACA
